Addgene plasmid #177345: AAV-hSyn-dSaCas9-NLS-3xHA-3xSunTag_bGHpA
Purpose: AAV expression of a catalytically inactive SaCas9 (dSaCas9) fused with three copies of SunTag sequence from Synapsin promoter
Depositing lab: Naoki Yamamoto. Depositing organization: Hoshi University. Publication: Engineering of AAV-Mediated in Vivo Targeted DNA Methylation Editing System via Staphylococcus Aureus Derived Cas9-SunTag. Yamamoto N, Morita S, Hatada I, Ideta-Otsuka M, Tamura H, Narita M, Igarashi K. Research Square [Preprint] 2021. doi: 10.21203/rs.3.rs-1065603/v1.
Backbone
  Vector backbone: pX603-AAV-CMV::NLS-dSaCas9(D10A,N580A)-NLS-3xHA-bGHpA
  Backbone manufacturer: Addgene
  Backbone size w/o insert (bp): 2879
  Total vector size (bp): 7388
  Vector type: Mammalian Expression, AAV, CRISPR
Growth in bacteria
  Bacterial resistance: Ampicillin, 100 μg/mL
  Growth temperature: 37°C
  Growth strain: NEB Stable
  Copy number: High Copy
Gene/Insert
  Gene/Insert name: dead hSaCas9 (alt name: dead Cas9 from Staphylococcus aureus)
  Species: Synthetic; Staphylococcus aureus
  Insert size (bp): 4500
  Mutation: D10A, N580A
  Promoter: Synapsin
  Tag / fusion protein: 3x GCN4 peptide (C terminal on insert); 3xHA (C terminal on insert); NLS (C terminal on insert); NLS (N terminal on insert)
  Cloning method: Gateway Cloning
  Sequencing primers: 5′ GCGGCAGAGAACTCTTCCTCG; 3′ CGACATCACCTACCGCGAGTAC
Resource information
  A portion of this plasmid was derived from a plasmid made by: pX603-AAV-CMV::NLS-dSaCas9(D10A,N580A)-NLS-3xHA-bGHpA was a gift from Feng Zhang (Addgene plasmid # 61594 ; http://n2t.net/addgene:61594 ; RRID:Addgene_61594)
Terms and licenses: Academic/Nonprofit Terms; Industry Terms: Not Available to Industry
Depositor comments: Please visit https://doi.org/10.21203/rs.3.rs-1065603/v1 for preprint.
How to cite: AAV-hSyn-dSaCas9-NLS-3xHA-3xSunTag_bGHpA was a gift from Naoki Yamamoto (Addgene plasmid # 177345 ; http://n2t.net/addgene:177345 ; RRID:Addgene_177345)
