[The description below was written by a language model from this plasmid's Addgene catalogue record and pLannotate feature annotations shown in this document.]
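Description:
AAV-hSyn-dSaCas9-NLS-3xHA-3xSunTag_bGHpA is an AAV transfer plasmid for neuron-directed expression of a catalytically inactive Staphylococcus aureus Cas9 carrying a SunTag recruitment array. It derives from the pX603 AAV-dSaCas9 backbone, in which the original CMV promoter has been replaced by the human synapsin I promoter. In bacteria it is maintained through a high-copy ColE1/pUC origin and selected with ampicillin via β-lactamase; an f1 origin and small remnants of pBR322 rop and bom sequences are also annotated. The expression cassette is flanked by AAV2 inverted terminal repeats, which allow it to be packaged into recombinant AAV. One ITR is annotated in full, while the other is detected only as short fragments in the sequencing-derived record, which is common for these structured repeats.

Downstream of the hSyn promoter, the open reading frame encodes human codon-optimised dSaCas9 with the D10A and N580A mutations, which abolish nuclease activity while preserving guide RNA-directed DNA binding. The record lists an N-terminal NLS, and the feature table shows a C-terminal nucleoplasmin NLS, a 3xHA epitope tag for detection, and GCN4 peptide sequence. The catalogue describes three GCN4 copies, though only one fragment is annotated. A bovine growth hormone polyadenylation signal terminates the transcript. The GCN4 epitopes serve as docking sites for effector proteins fused to a matching single-chain antibody, allowing several effector copies to gather at one targeted locus. No guide RNA cassette or effector is annotated here, so these would be supplied from separate constructs. The associated work describes AAV-mediated in vivo targeted DNA methylation editing, for which the compact SaCas9 suits the limited AAV packaging capacity.
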