Features (pLannotate 1.2.2; 16 found; start..end, strand, type, name):
     62..650     -  rep_origin     ori: high-copy-number ColE1/pMB1/pBR322/pUC origin of replication
    821..1681    -  CDS            AmpR: β-lactamase; bla; confers resistance to ampicillin, carbenicillin, and related antibiotics
   1682..1786    -  promoter       AmpR promoter: bla
   1881..1916    +  CDS            rop (fragment): Rop protein, which maintains plasmids at low copy number; rop
   2018..2067    +  misc_feature   bom (fragment): basis of mobility region from pBR322
   2068..2523    -  rep_origin     f1 ori (sequence partly withheld): f1 bacteriophage origin of replication; arrow indicates direction of (+) strand synthesis
   2542..2593    +  misc_feature   bom (fragment): basis of mobility region from pBR322
   2598..2738    -  repeat_region  AAV2 ITR: inverted terminal repeat of adeno-associated virus serotype 2 inverted
   2753..3200    +  promoter       hSyn promoter: human synapsin I promoter; confers neuron-specific expression (Kügler et al., 2003)
   3264..6419    +  CDS            cas9: CAS9_STAAU - Experimental evidence at protein level: Swiss-Prot protein existence level 1. CRISPR (clustered regularly interspaced short palindromic repeat) is an adaptive immune system that provides protection against mobile genetic elements (viruses, transposable elements and conjugative plasmids). CRISPR clusters contain spacers, sequences complementary to antecedent mobile elements, and target invading nucleic acids. CRISPR clusters are transcribed and processed into CRISPR RNA (crRNA). In type II CRISPR systems correct processing of pre-crRNA requires a trans- encoded small RNA (tracrRNA)
   6420..6467    +  CDS            nucleoplasmin NLS: bipartite nuclear localization signal from nucleoplasmin
   6474..6554    +  CDS            3xHA: three tandem HA epitope tags
   6618..6674    +  CDS            GCN4 (fragment): GCN4_YEAST - Also known as AAS101 From Saccharomyces cerevisiae (strain ATCC 204508 / S288c) (Baker's yeast).
   7020..7131    +  polyA_signal   bGH poly(A) signal: bovine growth hormone polyadenylation signal
   7275..7302    -  repeat_region  AAV2 ITR (fragment): inverted terminal repeat of adeno-associated virus serotype 2 inverted
   7331..7358    -  repeat_region  AAV2 ITR (fragment): inverted terminal repeat of adeno-associated virus serotype 2 inverted
>Addgene plasmid #177345 | AAV-hSyn-dSaCas9-NLS-3xHA-3xSunTag_bGHpA | addgene full sequence | sequence record 353619 | Addgene NGS Result
ACATGTGAGCAAAAGGCCAGCAAAAGGCCAGGAACCGTAAAAAGGCCGCGTTGCTGGCGTTTTTCCATAG
GCTCCGCCCCCCTGACGAGCATCACAAAAATCGACGCTCAAGTCAGAGGTGGCGAAACCCGACAGGACTA
TAAAGATACCAGGCGTTTCCCCCTGGAAGCTCCCTCGTGCGCTCTCCTGTTCCGACCCTGCCGCTTACCG
GATACCTGTCCGCCTTTCTCCCTTCGGGAAGCGTGGCGCTTTCTCATAGCTCACGCTGTAGGTATCTCAG
TTCGGTGTAGGTCGTTCGCTCCAAGCTGGGCTGTGTGCACGAACCCCCCGTTCAGCCCGACCGCTGCGCC
TTATCCGGTAACTATCGTCTTGAGTCCAACCCGGTAAGACACGACTTATCGCCACTGGCAGCAGCCACTG
GTAACAGGATTAGCAGAGCGAGGTATGTAGGCGGTGCTACAGAGTTCTTGAAGTGGTGGCCTAACTACGG
CTACACTAGAAGAACAGTATTTGGTATCTGCGCTCTGCTGAAGCCAGTTACCTTCGGAAAAAGAGTTGGT
AGCTCTTGATCCGGCAAACAAACCACCGCTGGTAGCGGTGGTTTTTTTGTTTGCAAGCAGCAGATTACGC
GCAGAAAAAAAGGATCTCAAGAAGATCCTTTGATCTTTTCTACGGGGTCTGACGCTCAGTGGAACGAAAA
CTCACGTTAAGGGATTTTGGTCATGAGATTATCAAAAAGGATCTTCACCTAGATCCTTTTAAATTAAAAA
TGAAGTTTTAAATCAATCTAAAGTATATATGAGTAAACTTGGTCTGACAGTTACCAATGCTTAATCAGTG
AGGCACCTATCTCAGCGATCTGTCTATTTCGTTCATCCATAGTTGCCTGACTCCCCGTCGTGTAGATAAC
TACGATACGGGAGGGCTTACCATCTGGCCCCAGTGCTGCAATGATACCGCGGCTTCCACGCTCACCGGCT
CCAGATTTATCAGCAATAAACCAGCCAGCCGGAAGGGCCGAGCGCAGAAGTGGTCCTGCAACTTTATCCG
CCTCCATCCAGTCTATTAATTGTTGCCGGGAAGCTAGAGTAAGTAGTTCGCCAGTTAATAGTTTGCGCAA
CGTTGTTGCCATTGCTACAGGCATCGTGGTGTCACGCTCGTCGTTTGGTATGGCTTCATTCAGCTCCGGT
TCCCAACGATCAAGGCGAGTTACATGATCCCCCATGTTGTGCAAAAAAGCGGTTAGCTCCTTCGGTCCTC
CGATCGTTGTCAGAAGTAAGTTGGCCGCAGTGTTATCACTCATGGTTATGGCAGCACTGCATAATTCTCT
TACTGTCATGCCATCCGTAAGATGCTTTTCTGTGACTGGTGAGTACTCAACCAAGTCATTCTGAGAATAG
TGTATGCGGCGACCGAGTTGCTCTTGCCCGGCGTCAATACGGGATAATACCGCGCCACATAGCAGAACTT
TAAAAGTGCTCATCATTGGAAAACGTTCTTCGGGGCGAAAACTCTCAAGGATCTTACCGCTGTTGAGATC
CAGTTCGATGTAACCCACTCGTGCACCCAACTGATCTTCAGCATCTTTTACTTTCACCAGCGTTTCTGGG
TGAGCAAAAACAGGAAGGCAAAATGCCGCAAAAAAGGGAATAAGGGCGACACGGAAATGTTGAATACTCA
TACTCTTCCTTTTTCAATATTATTGAAGCATTTATCAGGGTTATTGTCTCATGAGCGGATACATATTTGA
ATGTATTTAGAAAAATAAACAAATAGGGGTTCCGCGCACATTTCCCCGAAAAGTGCCACCTGACGTCTAA
GAAACCATTATTATCATGACATTAACCTATAAAAATAGGCGTATCACGAGGCCCTTTCGTCTCGCGCGTT
TCGGTGATGACGGTGAAAACCTCTGACACATGCAGCTCCCGGAGACGGTCACAGCTTGTCTGTAAGCGGA
TGCCGGGAGCAGACAAGCCCGTCAGGGCGCGTCAGCGGGTGTTGGCGGGTGTCGGGGCTGGCTTAACTAT
GCGGCATCAGAGCAGATTGTACTGAGAGTGCACCATAAAATTGTAAACGTTAATATTTTGTTAAAATTCG
CGTTAAATTTTTGTTAAATCAGCTCATTTTTTAACCAATAGACCGAAATCGGCAAAATCCCTTATAAATC
AAAAGAATAGCCCGAGATAGAGT
[37 nt withheld, positions 2194-2230]
AAAGAACGTGGACTCCAACGTCAAAGG
[141 nt withheld, positions 2258-2398]
G
[46 nt withheld, positions 2400-2445]
A
[95 nt withheld, positions 2447-2541]
TATGCGGTGTGAAATACCGCACAGATGCGTAAGGAGAAAATACCGCATCAGGCGCCCCTGCAGGCAGCTG
CGCGCTCGCTCGCTCACTGAGGCCGCCCGGGCAAAGCCCGGGCGTCGGGCGACCTTTGGTCGCCCGGCCT
CAGTGAGCGAGCGAGCGCGCAGAGAGGGAGTGGCCAACTCCATCACTAGGGGTTCCTGCGGCCGCCTCGA
GAGTGCAAGTGGGTTTTAGGACCAGGATGAGGCGGGGTGGGGGTGCCTACCTGACGACCGACCCCGACCC
ACTGGACAAGCACCCAACCCCCATTCCCCAAATTGCGCATCCCCTATCAGAGAGGGGGAGGGGAAACAGG
ATGCGGCGAGGCGCGTGCGCACTGCCAGCTTCAGCACCGCGGACAGTGCCTTCGCCCCCGCCTGGCGGCG
CGCGCCACCGCCGCCTCAGCACTGAAGGCGCGCTGACGTCACTCGCCGGTCCCCCGCAAACTCCCCTTCC
CGGCCACCTTGGTCGCGTCCGCGCCGCCGCCGGCCCAGCCGGACCGCACCACGCGAGGCGCGAGATAGGG
GGGCACGGGCGCGACCATCTGCGCTGCGGCGCCGGCGACTCAGCGCTGCCTCAGTCTGCGGTGGGCAGCG
GAGGAGTCGTGTCGTGCCTGAGAGCGCAGACCGGTGCCACCATGGCCCCAAAGAAGAAGCGGAAGGTCGG
TATCCACGGAGTCCCAGCAGCCAAGCGGAACTACATCCTGGGCCTGGCCATCGGCATCACCAGCGTGGGC
TACGGCATCATCGACTACGAGACACGGGACGTGATCGATGCCGGCGTGCGGCTGTTCAAAGAGGCCAACG
TGGAAAACAACGAGGGCAGGCGGAGCAAGAGAGGCGCCAGAAGGCTGAAGCGGCGGAGGCGGCATAGAAT
CCAGAGAGTGAAGAAGCTGCTGTTCGACTACAACCTGCTGACCGACCACAGCGAGCTGAGCGGCATCAAC
CCCTACGAGGCCAGAGTGAAGGGCCTGAGCCAGAAGCTGAGCGAGGAAGAGTTCTCTGCCGCCCTGCTGC
ACCTGGCCAAGAGAAGAGGCGTGCACAACGTGAACGAGGTGGAAGAGGACACCGGCAACGAGCTGTCCAC
CAAAGAGCAGATCAGCCGGAACAGCAAGGCCCTGGAAGAGAAATACGTGGCCGAACTGCAGCTGGAACGG
CTGAAGAAAGACGGCGAAGTGCGGGGCAGCATCAACAGATTCAAGACCAGCGACTACGTGAAAGAAGCCA
AACAGCTGCTGAAGGTGCAGAAGGCCTACCACCAGCTGGACCAGAGCTTCATCGACACCTACATCGACCT
GCTGGAAACCCGGCGGACCTACTATGAGGGACCTGGCGAGGGCAGCCCCTTCGGCTGGAAGGACATCAAA
GAATGGTACGAGATGCTGATGGGCCACTGCACCTACTTCCCCGAGGAACTGCGGAGCGTGAAGTACGCCT
ACAACGCCGACCTGTACAACGCCCTGAACGACCTGAACAATCTCGTGATCACCAGGGACGAGAACGAGAA
GCTGGAATATTACGAGAAGTTCCAGATCATCGAGAACGTGTTCAAGCAGAAGAAGAAGCCCACCCTGAAG
CAGATCGCCAAAGAAATCCTCGTGAACGAAGAGGATATTAAGGGCTACAGAGTGACCAGCACCGGCAAGC
CCGAGTTCACCAACCTGAAGGTGTACCACGACATCAAGGACATTACCGCCCGGAAAGAGATTATTGAGAA
CGCCGAGCTGCTGGATCAGATTGCCAAGATCCTGACCATCTACCAGAGCAGCGAGGACATCCAGGAAGAA
CTGACCAATCTGAACTCCGAGCTGACCCAGGAAGAGATCGAGCAGATCTCTAATCTGAAGGGCTATACCG
GCACCCACAACCTGAGCCTGAAGGCCATCAACCTGATCCTGGACGAGCTGTGGCACACCAACGACAACCA
GATCGCTATCTTCAACCGGCTGAAGCTGGTGCCCAAGAAGGTGGACCTGTCCCAGCAGAAAGAGATCCCC
ACCACCCTGGTGGACGACTTCATCCTGAGCCCCGTCGTGAAGAGAAGCTTCATCCAGAGCATCAAAGTGA
TCAACGCCATCATCAAGAAGTACGGCCTGCCCAACGACATCATTATCGAGCTGGCCCGCGAGAAGAACTC
CAAGGACGCCCAGAAAATGATCAACGAGATGCAGAAGCGGAACCGGCAGACCAACGAGCGGATCGAGGAA
ATCATCCGGACCACCGGCAAAGAGAACGCCAAGTACCTGATCGAGAAGATCAAGCTGCACGACATGCAGG
AAGGCAAGTGCCTGTACAGCCTGGAAGCCATCCCTCTGGAAGATCTGCTGAACAACCCCTTCAACTATGA
GGTGGACCACATCATCCCCAGAAGCGTGTCCTTCGACAACAGCTTCAACAACAAGGTGCTCGTGAAGCAG
GAAGAAGCCAGCAAGAAGGGCAACCGGACCCCATTCCAGTACCTGAGCAGCAGCGACAGCAAGATCAGCT
ACGAAACCTTCAAGAAGCACATCCTGAATCTGGCCAAGGGCAAGGGCAGAATCAGCAAGACCAAGAAAGA
GTATCTGCTGGAAGAACGGGACATCAACAGGTTCTCCGTGCAGAAAGACTTCATCAACCGGAACCTGGTG
GATACCAGATACGCCACCAGAGGCCTGATGAACCTGCTGCGGAGCTACTTCAGAGTGAACAACCTGGACG
TGAAAGTGAAGTCCATCAATGGCGGCTTCACCAGCTTTCTGCGGCGGAAGTGGAAGTTTAAGAAAGAGCG
GAACAAGGGGTACAAGCACCACGCCGAGGACGCCCTGATCATTGCCAACGCCGATTTCATCTTCAAAGAG
TGGAAGAAACTGGACAAGGCCAAAAAAGTGATGGAAAACCAGATGTTCGAGGAAAAGCAGGCCGAGAGCA
TGCCCGAGATCGAAACCGAGCAGGAGTACAAAGAGATCTTCATCACCCCCCACCAGATCAAGCACATTAA
GGACTTCAAGGACTACAAGTACAGCCACCGGGTGGACAAGAAGCCTAATAGAGAGCTGATTAACGACACC
CTGTACTCCACCCGGAAGGACGACAAGGGCAACACCCTGATCGTGAACAATCTGAACGGCCTGTACGACA
AGGACAATGACAAGCTGAAAAAGCTGATCAACAAGAGCCCCGAAAAGCTGCTGATGTACCACCACGACCC
CCAGACCTACCAGAAACTGAAGCTGATTATGGAACAGTACGGCGACGAGAAGAATCCCCTGTACAAGTAC
TACGAGGAAACCGGGAACTACCTGACCAAGTACTCCAAAAAGGACAACGGCCCCGTGATCAAGAAGATTA
AGTATTACGGCAACAAACTGAACGCCCATCTGGACATCACCGACGACTACCCCAACAGCAGAAACAAGGT
CGTGAAGCTGTCCCTGAAGCCCTACAGATTCGACGTGTACCTGGACAATGGCGTGTACAAGTTCGTGACC
GTGAAGAATCTGGATGTGATCAAAAAAGAAAACTACTACGAAGTGAATAGCAAGTGCTATGAGGAAGCTA
AGAAGCTGAAGAAGATCAGCAACCAGGCCGAGTTTATCGCCTCCTTCTACAACAACGATCTGATCAAGAT
CAACGGCGAGCTGTATAGAGTGATCGGCGTGAACAACGACCTGCTGAACCGGATCGAAGTGAACATGATC
GACATCACCTACCGCGAGTACCTGGAAAACATGAACGACAAGAGGCCCCCCAGGATCATTAAGACAATCG
CCTCCAAGACCCAGAGCATTAAGAAGTACAGCACAGACATTCTGGGCAACCTGTATGAAGTGAAATCTAA
GAAGCACCCTCAGATCATCAAAAAGGGCAAAAGGCCGGCGGCCACGAAAAAGGCCGGCCAGGCAAAAAAG
AAAAAGGGATCCTACCCATACGATGTTCCAGATTACGCTTATCCCTACGACGTGCCTGATTATGCATACC
CATATGATGTCCCCGACTATGCCGACGGCATTGGTAGTGGGAGCAACGGCAGCAGCGGATCCAACGGTCC
GACTGACGCCGCGGAAGAGGAGCTTCTGAGCAAAAACTATCACCTCGAAAACGAGGTTGCGCGACTGAAG
AAAGGAAGCGGGTCCGGTGGAAGTGGCTCCGGATCTGGAGGTTCTGGCAGCGGAGGTAGCGGCAGTGGCG
AAGAGCTCCTTAGTAAGAACTATCATCTGGAAAATGAGGTAGCGCGCTTAAAGAAAGGGTCGGGAAGTGG
CGGCAGCGGAAGTGGGAGTGGAGGGAGCGGTTCTGGCGGTTCCGGCAGTGGAGAGGAGTTGCTGTCTAAG
AACTACCACTTAGAAAACGAAGTCGCACGGCTAAAAAAAGGTTCCGGCTCCGGCGGCTCCGGTTCTGGAA
GCGGGGGCTCGGGATCAGGTGGATCTGGATCAGGATAAGAATTCCTAGAGCTCGCTGATCAGCCTCGACT
GTGCCTTCTAGTTGCCAGCCATCTGTTGTTTGCCCCTCCCCCGTGCCTTCCTTGACCCTGGAAGGTGCCA
CTCCCACTGTCCTTTCCTAATAAAATGAGGAAATTGCATCGCATTGTCTGAGTAGGTGTCATTCTATTCT
GGGGGGTGGGGTGGGGCAGGACAGCAAGGGGGAGGATTGGGAAGAGAATAGCAGGCATGCTGGGGAGCTA
GAGGCCGCAGGAACCCCTAGTGATGGAGTTGGCCACTCCCTCTCTGCGCGCTCGCTCGCTCACTGAGGCC
GGGCGACCAAAGGTCGCCCGACGCCCGGGCGGCCTCAGTGAGCGAGCGAGCGCGCAGCTGCCTGCAGG
